Addgene plasmid #41948: pDZ50
Depositing lab: Stephen Elledge. Depositing organization: Harvard Medical School. Publication: A role for the deubiquitinating enzyme USP28 in control of the DNA-damage response. Zhang D, Zaugg K, Mak TW, Elledge SJ. Cell. 2006 Aug 11;126(3):529-42. 10.1016/j.cell.2006.06.039 PubMed 16901786.
Backbone
  Vector backbone: phCMV2
  Backbone size w/o insert (bp): 4261
  Vector type: Mammalian Expression
  Selectable markers: Neomycin (select with G418)
Growth in bacteria
  Bacterial resistance: Kanamycin, 50 μg/mL
  Growth temperature: 37°C
  Growth strain: DH5alpha
  Copy number: Unknown
Gene/Insert
  Gene/Insert name: ubiquitin specific peptidase 28
  Species: H. sapiens (human)
  Entrez Gene: USP28
  Promoter: CMV
  Tag / fusion protein: HA (N terminal on insert)
  Cloning method: Restriction Enzyme; 5′ cloning site HindIII (not destroyed); 3′ cloning site Bam H1 (unknown if destroyed)
  Sequencing primers: 5′ CMV-F
Terms and licenses: Academic/Nonprofit Terms; Industry Terms: Not Available to Industry
How to cite: pDZ50 was a gift from Stephen Elledge (Addgene plasmid # 41948 ; http://n2t.net/addgene:41948 ; RRID:Addgene_41948)
