[The description below was written by a language model from this plasmid's Addgene catalogue record.]
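Description:
pDZ50 is a mammalian expression plasmid built on the phCMV2 backbone (about 4.3 kb without insert) that carries the human USP28 gene, encoding ubiquitin specific peptidase 28, a deubiquitinating enzyme. The coding sequence was inserted by restriction cloning between HindIII at the 5′ end, which remains intact, and BamHI at the 3′ end, whose status after cloning is not recorded. Transcription is driven by the CMV promoter, a strong constitutive viral promoter widely used for high-level expression in transfected mammalian cells. The protein is produced with an HA epitope tag at its N terminus, which allows detection by immunoblotting or immunofluorescence and recovery by immunoprecipitation with anti-HA antibodies, without needing a USP28-specific reagent.

In bacteria the plasmid is selected with kanamycin. Its copy number is listed as unknown, and the record does not name the origin of replication. In mammalian cells a neomycin resistance marker permits G418 selection, so the construct can be used for transient transfection or for deriving stably expressing lines. No feature table is provided, so elements such as the polyadenylation signal, the exact insert length, and any isoform or sequence variation in the USP28 insert cannot be stated from the record. The associated publication concerns the role of USP28 in controlling the DNA-damage response, which suggests the plasmid is used to express tagged USP28 ectopically in human cells to study its function, interaction partners, and effects on damage signalling.
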