>Addgene plasmid #41948 | pDZ50 | addgene partial sequence | sequence record 62700 | LNCX 5'-AGCTCGTTTAGTGAACCGTCAGATC-3'
GCTGTTTTGACCTCCATAGAAGACACCGGGACCGATCCAGCCTCCGCGGCCGGGAACGGTGCATTGGAAC
GCGGATTCCCCGTGCCAAGAGTGACGTAAGTACCGCCTATAGACTCTATAGGCACACCCCTTTGGCTCTT
ATGCATGCTGACAGACTAACAGACTGTTCCTTTCCTGGGTCTTTTCTGCAGGCACCGTCGACTTAACAAT
GTACCCATACGATGTTCCGGATTACGCTAGCCTCCCAGATCTCGAGCTCAAGCTTATGACTGCGGAGCTG
CAGCAGGACGACGCGGCCGGCGCGGCAGACGGCCACGGCTCGAGCTGCCAAATGCTGTTAAATCAACTGA
GAGAAATCACAGGCATTCAGGACCCTTCCTTTCTCCATGAAGCTCTGAAGGCCAGTAATGGTGACATTAC
TCAGGCAGTCAGCCTTCTCACTGATGAGAGAGTTAAGGAGCCCAGTCAAGACACTGTTGCTACAGAACCA
TCTGAAGTAGAGGGGAGTGCTGCCAACAAGGAAGTATTAGCAAAAGTTATAGACCTTACTCATGATAACA
AAGATGATCTTCAGGCTGCCATTGCTTTGAGTCTACTGGAGTCTCCCAAAATCCAAGCTGATGGAAGAGA
TCTTAACAGGATGCATGAAGCAACCTCTGCAGAAACTAAACGCTCAAAGAGAAAACGCTGTGAGGTCTGG
GGAGAAAACCCCAATCCCAATGACTGGAGGAGAGTTGATGGTTGGCCAGTTGGGCTGAAAAATGTTGGCA
ATACATGTTGGTTTAGTGCTGTTATTCAGTCTCTCTTTCAATTGCCTGAATTTCGAAGACTTGTTCTCAG
TTATAGTCTGCCACAAAATGTACTTGAAAATTGTCGAAGTCATACAGAAAAGAGAAATATCATGTTTATG
CAAGAGCTTCAGTATTTGTTTGCTCTAATGATGGGATCAAATAGAAA
